>Addgene plasmid #102830 | pDEST14-SpyCatcher002 EQ | addgene full sequence | sequence record 200987 | Addgene NGS Result
TAATACGACTCACTATAGGGAGACCACAACGGTTTCCCTCTAGAAATAATTTTGTTTAACTTTAAGAAGG
AGATATACATATGTCGTACTACCATCACCATCACCATCACGATTACGACATCCCAACGACCGAAAACCTG
TATTTTCAGGGCGCCATGGTAACCACCTTATCAGGTTTATCAGGTGAGCAAGGTCCGTCCGGTGATATGA
CAACTGAAGAAGATAGTGCTACCCATATTAAATTCTCAAAACGTGATGAGGACGGCCGTGAGTTAGCTGG
TGCAACTATGGAGTTGCGTGATTCATCTGGTAAAACTATTAGTACATGGATTTCAGATGGACATGTGAAG
GATTTCTACCTGTATCCAGGAAAATATACATTTGTCCAGACCGCAGCACCAGACGGTTATGAGGTAGCAA
CTGCTATTACCTTTACAGTTAATGAGCAAGGTCAGGTTACTGTAAATGGCGAAGCAACTAAAGGTGACGC
TCATACTGGATCCAGTGGTAGCTAAATGGTTGATGCTTGAGGATCCGAATTCGAGCTCCGTCGACAAGCT
TGCGGCCGCACTCGAGCACCACCACCACCACCACTGAGATCCGGCTGCTAACAAAGCCCGAAAGGAAGCT
GAGTTGGCTGCTGCCACCGCTGAGCAATAACTAGCATAACCCCTTGGGGCCTCTAAACGGGTCTTGAGGG
GTTTTTTGCTGAAAGGAGGAACTATATCCGGATTGGCGAATGGG
[124 nt withheld, positions 745-868]
C
[91 nt withheld, positions 870-960]
A
[49 nt withheld, positions 962-1010]
CCTTTGACGTTGGAGTCCACGTTCTTT
[37 nt withheld, positions 1038-1074]
ACCCTATCTCGGTCTATTCTTTTGATTTATAAGGGATTTTGCCGATTTCGGCCTATTGGTTAAAAAATGA
GCTGATTTAACAAAAATTTAACGCGAATTTTAACAAAATATTAACGCTTACAATTTAGGTGGCACTTTTC
GGGGAAATGTGCGCGGAACCCCTATTTGTTTATTTTTCTAAATACATTCAAATATGTATCCGCTCATGAG
ACAATAACCCTGGTAAATGCTTCAATAATATTGAAAAAGGAAGAGTATGAGTATTCAACATTTCCGTGTC
GCCCTTATTCCCTTTTTTGCGGCATTTTGCCTTCCTGTTTTTGCTCACCCAGAAACGCTGGTGAAAGTAA
AAGATGCTGAAGATCAGTTGGGTGCACGAGTGGGTTACATCGAACTGGATCTCAACAGCGGTAAGATCCT
TGAGAGTTTTCGCCCCGAAGAACGTTTTCCAATGATGAGCACTTTTAAAGTTCTGCTATGTGGCGCGGTA
TTATCCCGTATTGACGCCGGGCAAGAGCAACTCGGTCGCCGCATACACTATTCTCAGAATGACTTGGTTG
AGTACTCACCAGTCACAGAAAAGCATCTTACGGATGGCATGACAGTAAGAGAATTATGCAGTGCTGCCAT
AACCATGAGTGATAACACTGCGGCCAACTTACTTCTGACAACGATCGGAGGACCGAAGGAGCTAACCGCT
TTTTTGCACAACATGGGGGATCATGTAACTCGCCTTGATCGTTGGGAACCGGAGCTGAATGAAGCCATAC
CAAACGACGAGCGTGACACCACGATGCCTGCAGCAATGGCAACAACGTTGCGCAAACTATTAACTGGCGA
ACTACTTACTCTAGCTTCCCGGCAACAATTAATAGACTGGATGGAGGCGGATAAAGTTGCAGGACCACTT
CTGCGCTCGGCCCTTCCGGCTGGCTGGTTTATTGCTGATAAATCTGGAGCCGGTGAGCGTGGGTCTCGCG
GTATCATTGCAGCACTGGGGCCAGATGGTAAGCCCTCCCGTATCGTAGTTATCTACACGACGGGGAGTCA
GGCAACTATGGATGAACGAAATAGACAGATCGCTGAGATAGGTGCCTCACTGATTAAGCATTGGTAACTG
TCAGACCAAGTTTACTCATATATACTTTAGATTGATTTAAAACTTCATTTTTAATTTAAAAGGATCTAGG
TGAAGATCCTTTTTGATAATCTCATGACCAAAATCCCTTAACGTGAGTTTTCGTTCCACTGAGCGTCAGA
CCCCGTAGAAAAGATCAAAGGATCTTCTTGAGATCCTTTTTTTCTGCGCGTAATCTGCTGCTTGCAAACA
AAAAAACCACCGCTACCAGCGGTGGTTTGTTTGCCGGATCAAGAGCTACCAACTCTTTTTCCGAAGGTAA
CTGGCTTCAGCAGAGCGCAGATACCAAATACTGTCCTTCTAGTGTAGCCGTAGTTAGGCCACCACTTCAA
GAACTCTGTAGCACCGCCTACATACCTCGCTCTGCTAATCCTGTTACCAGTGGCTGCTGCCAGTGGCGAT
AAGTCGTGTCTTACCGGGTTGGACTCAAGACGATAGTTACCGGATAAGGCGCAGCGGTCGGGCTGAACGG
GGGGTTCGTGCACACAGCCCAGCTTGGAGCGAACGACCTACACCGAACTGAGATACCTACAGCGTGAGCT
ATGAGAAAGCGCCACGCTTCCCGAAGGGAGAAAGGCGGACAGGTATCCGGTAAGCGGCAGGGTCGGAACA
GGAGAGCGCACGAGGGAGCTTCCAGGGGGAAACGCCTGGTATCTTTATAGTCCTGTCGGGTTTCGCCACC
TCTGACTTGAGCGTCGATTTTTGTGATGCTCGTCAGGGGGGCGGAGCCTATGGAAAAACGCCAGCAACGC
GGCCTTTTTACGGTTCCTGGCCTTTTGCTGGCCTTTTGCTCACATGTTCTTTCCTGCGTTATCCCCTGAT
TCTGTGGATAACCGTATTACCGCCTTTGAGTGAGCTGATACCGCTCGCCGCAGCCGAACGACCGAGCGCA
GCGAGTCAGTGAGCGAGGAAGCGGAAGAGCGCCTGATGCGGTATTTTCTCCTTACGCATCTGTGCGGTAT
TTCACACCGCAATGGTGCACTCTCAGTACAATCTGCTCTGATGCCGCATAGTTAAGCCAGTATACACTCC
GCTATCGCTACGTGACTGGGTCATGGCTGCGCCCCGACACCCGCCAACACCCGCTGACGCGCCCTGACGG
GCTTGTCTGCTCCCGGCATCCGCTTACAGACAAGCTGTGACCGTCTCCGGGAGCTGCATGTGTCAGAGGT
TTTCACCGTCATCACCGAAACGCGCGAGGCAGCTGCGGTAAAGCTCATCAGCGTGGTCGTGAAGCGATTC
ACAGATGTCTGCCTGTTCATCCGCGTCCAGCTCGTTGAGCTTCTCCAGAAGCGTTAATGTCTGGCTTCTG
ATAAAGCGGGCCATGTTAAGGGCGGTTTTTTCCTGTTTGGTCACTGATGCCTCCGTGTAAGGGGGATTTC
TGTTCATGGGGGTAATGATACCGATGAAACGAGAGAGGATGCTCACGATACGGGTTACTGATGATGAACA
TGCCCGGTTACTGGAACGTTGTGAGGGTAAACAACTGGCGGTATGGATGCGGCGGGACCAGAGAAAAATC
ACTCAGGGTCAATGCCAGCGCTTCGTTAATACAGATGTAGGTGTTCCACAGGGTAGCCAGCAGCATCCTG
CGATGCAGATCCGGAACATAATGGTGCAGGGCGCTGACTTCCGCGTTTCCAGACTTTACGAAACACGGAA
ACCGAAGACCATTCATGTTGTTGCTCAGGTCGCAGACGTTTTGCAGCAGCAGTCGCTTCACGTTCGCTCG
CGTATCGGTGATTCATTCTGCTAACCAGTAAGGCAACCCCGCCAGCCTAGCCGGGTCCTCAACGACAGGA
GCACGATCATGCGCACCCGTGGCCAGGACCCAACGCTGCCCGAGATCTCGATCCCGCGAAAT
Features (pLannotate 1.2.2; 14 found; start..end, strand, type, name):
      1..19      +  promoter       T7 promoter: promoter for bacteriophage T7 RNA polymerase
     51..73      +  RBS            RBS: efficient ribosome binding site from bacteriophage T7 gene 10 (Olins and Rangwala, 1989)
     91..110     +  CDS            8xHis (fragment): 8xHis affinity tag
    132..152     +  CDS            TEV site: tobacco etch virus (TEV) protease recognition and cleavage site
    577..594     +  CDS            9xHis (fragment): 9xHis affinity tag
    604..653     +  CDS            SET1 (fragment): solubility-enhancement tag derived from T7 phage gene 10B
    661..708     +  terminator     T7 terminator: transcription terminator for bacteriophage T7 RNA polymerase
    745..1173    +  rep_origin     f1 ori (sequence partly withheld): f1 bacteriophage origin of replication; arrow indicates direction of (+) strand synthesis
   1226..1330    +  promoter       AmpR promoter: bla
   1331..2191    +  CDS            AmpR: β-lactamase; bla; confers resistance to ampicillin, carbenicillin, and related antibiotics
   2362..2950    +  rep_origin     ori: high-copy-number ColE1/pMB1/pBR322/pUC origin of replication
   3136..3275    -  misc_feature   bom: basis of mobility region from pBR322
   3377..3568    -  CDS            rop: Rop protein, which maintains plasmids at low copy number; rop
   3585..3965    +  CDS            YPB1_ECOLX: Protein predicted: Swiss-Prot protein existence level 4. From Escherichia coli.
