[The description below was written by a language model from this plasmid's Addgene catalogue record and pLannotate feature annotations shown in this document.]
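Description:
pDEST14-SpyCatcher002 EQ is a bacterial expression plasmid built on the pDEST14 backbone for T7-driven production of a non-reactive control version of SpyCatcher002. SpyCatcher002 is a synthetic, evolved protein partner that normally forms a spontaneous covalent isopeptide bond with its SpyTag peptide partner. The EQ variant carries an E77Q substitution which, according to the record, prevents isopeptide bond formation, so the protein can act as a negative control that cannot couple covalently.

The expression cassette runs from a T7 promoter and the phage T7 gene 10 ribosome binding site, through an N-terminal His tag and a TEV protease cleavage site, into the 435 bp SpyCatcher002 EQ insert. The insert ends in a short GSSGS linker, and a T7 terminator follows. The His tag permits metal-affinity purification, and the TEV site allows the tag to be removed afterwards. The annotation software also flags a second short His-like fragment and a fragment of a T7 gene 10B–derived solubility tag between the insert and the terminator. The catalogue does not list these as tags, and they may be untranslated vector remnants. Because transcription depends on T7 RNA polymerase, protein production requires a host that supplies that enzyme.

The plasmid is maintained through a ColE1/pMB1-type origin with ampicillin selection from the bla gene and its own promoter. The pBR322-derived bom and rop regions and an f1 phage origin are also present. The catalogue describes the plasmid as high copy, although rop is usually associated with reduced copy number. The sequenced plasmid is 4,076 nt, smaller than the listed empty backbone size. This is consistent with loss of the Gateway cassette, and the insert was introduced by Gibson assembly.
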