Addgene plasmid #102830: pDEST14-SpyCatcher002 EQ
Purpose: Bacterial expression of unreactive version of SpyCatcher002
Depositing lab: Mark Howarth. Depositing organization: University of Oxford. Publication: Evolving accelerated amidation by SpyTag/SpyCatcher to analyze membrane dynamics. Keeble AH, Banerjee A, Reddington SC, Ferla MP, Howarth M, Khairil Anuar INA. Angew Chem Int Ed Engl. 2017 Oct 10. doi: 10.1002/anie.201707623. PubMed 29024296.
Backbone
  Vector backbone: pDEST14
  Backbone manufacturer: Thermo Fisher Scientific
  Backbone size w/o insert (bp): 6422
  Vector type: Bacterial Expression
Growth in bacteria
  Bacterial resistance: Ampicillin, 100 μg/mL
  Growth temperature: 37°C
  Growth strain: DH5alpha
  Copy number: High Copy
Gene/Insert
  Gene/Insert name: SpyCatcher002 EQ
  Species: Synthetic
  Insert size (bp): 435
  Mutation: E77Q mutation prevents isopeptide bond formation
  Promoter: T7
  Tag / fusion protein: His6 (N terminal on backbone); TEV cleavage site (N terminal on insert); GSSGS (C terminal on insert)
  Cloning method: Gibson Cloning
  Sequencing primers: 5′ T7F; 3′ T7R
Terms and licenses: Academic/Nonprofit Terms; Industry Terms: Not Available to Industry
How to cite: pDEST14-SpyCatcher002 EQ was a gift from Mark Howarth (Addgene plasmid # 102830 ; http://n2t.net/addgene:102830 ; RRID:Addgene_102830)
