>Addgene plasmid #102830 | pDEST14-SpyCatcher002 EQ | depositor partial sequence | sequence record 194610 | pDEST14 SpyCatcher002 EQ sequence 435 bps
ATGTCGTACTACCATCACCATCACCATCACGATTACGACATCCCAACGACCGAAAACCTGTATTTTCAGG
GCGCCATGGTAACCACCTTATCAGGTTTATCAGGTGAGCAAGGTCCGTCCGGTGATATGACAACTGAAGA
AGATAGTGCTACCCATATTAAATTCTCAAAACGTGATGAGGACGGCCGTGAGTTAGCTGGTGCAACTATG
GAGTTGCGTGATTCATCTGGTAAAACTATTAGTACATGGATTTCAGATGGACATGTGAAGGATTTCTACC
TGTATCCAGGAAAATATACATTTGTCCAGACCGCAGCACCAGACGGTTATGAGGTAGCAACTGCTATTAC
CTTTACAGTTAATGAGCAAGGTCAGGTTACTGTAAATGGCGAAGCAACTAAAGGTGACGCTCATACTGGA
TCCAGTGGTAGCTAA
